>Addgene plasmid #219880 | pCfb13205 | addgene full sequence | sequence record 435423 | Addgene NGS Result
TTCGTAGATAATGGAATACAAATGGATATCCAGAGTATACACATGGATAGTATACACTGACACGACAATT
CTGTATCTCTTTATGTTAACTACTGTGAGGCATTAAATAGAGCTTGATATATAAAATGTTACATTTCACA
GTCTGAACTTTTGCAGATTACCTAATTTGGTAAGATATTAATTATGAACTGAAAGTTGATGGCATCCCTA
AATTTGATGCAACGGAATGCGTGCGATAGTGAATCATTGCTAACAGATCAAGTAATCGTATCAATCGTTC
CACGTCTTATCCAGACTCGATTTCCGCCCTAACCTAAGGAAACTGCTGAGTAATTTCGAGGTTGGTTCCT
AACAAAAGCCAAGAAACGCGCCGATGGTTTAGTGGTAAAATCCATCGTTGCCATCGATGGGCCCCCGGTT
CGATTCCGGGTCGGCGCATTTGAGTTGTGTCTACGGCAGTTTTAGAGCTAGAAATAGCAAGTTAAAATAA
GGCTAGTCCGTTATCAACTTGAAAAAGTGGCACCGAGTCGGTGGTGCTTTTTTTGTGTGGGTACGGTTGT
GCACACGAAGAAGTACAGTAGTGTGGGTGTGTAAATGTGTGTTGCTTCAGAGGTAAAGCCAATCCTCCGA
CAATAGCCAATATCTTCATTGTATCTGCCCTTTCAACTTCAAGCGCTGTGTTCACAGACTCATATGATAA
TATCTTGTGTGTCTCTTTGGACTGAAGAGCTCTTCAATGGGTGAGTATCAAGGGACACCGACAAATTGAA
TCAGACCCATAAACAACATCGCCAATGCCACGTTTGCCCCTCTAACACAGACAAGGATATTCATAAGGGA
TTATCCGACCGGCTGTACGACAAGCGAAAGGCTGCAGCCCTGGAGCTGGAGCGCGTCAATCGCGTGCATT
CGCGGCCGCATTTAAATCCCCACTTCAGAAGTTCCTATACTTTCTAGAGAATAGGAACTTCACTATAGAG
TCGAATAAGGGCGACACCCCATAATTAGCCCGGGCGAAAGGCCCAGTCTTTCGACTGAGCCTTTCGTTTT
ATTTGATGCCTGGCAGTTCCCTACTCTCGCATGGGGAGTCCCCACACTACCATCGGCGCTACGGCGTTTC
ACTTCTGAGTTCGGCATGGGGTCAGGTGGGACCACCGCGCTACTGCCGCCAGGCAAACAAGGGGTGTTAT
GAGCCATATTCAGGTATAAATGGGCTCGCGATAATGTTCAGAATTGGTTAATTGGTTGTAACACTGACCC
CTATTTGTTTATTTTTCTAAATACATTCAAATATGTATCCGCTCATGAGACAATAACCCTGATAAATGCT
TCAATAATATTGAAAAAGGAAGAATATGAGTATTCAACATTTCCGTGTCGCCCTTATTCCCTTTTTTGCG
GCATTTTGCCTTCCTGTTTTTGCTCACCCAGAAACGCTGGTGAAAGTAAAAGATGCTGAAGATCAGTTGG
GTGCACGAGTGGGTTACATCGAACTGGATCTCAACAGCGGTAAGATCCTTGAGAGTTTTCGCCCCGAAGA
ACGTTTTCCAATGATGAGCACTTTTAAAGTTCTGCTATGTGGCGCGGTATTATCCCGTATTGACGCCGGG
CAAGAGCAACTCGGTCGCCGCATACACTATTCTCAGAATGACTTGGTTGAGTACTCACCAGTCACAGAAA
AGCATCTTACGGATGGCATGACAGTAAGAGAATTATGCAGTGCTGCCATAACCATGAGTGATAACACTGC
GGCCAACTTACTTCTGACAACGATCGGAGGACCGAAGGAGCTAACCGCTTTTTTGCACAACATGGGGGAT
CATGTAACTCGCCTTGATCGTTGGGAACCGGAGCTGAATGAAGCCATACCAAACGACGAGCGTGACACCA
CGATGCCTGTAGCGATGGCAACAACGTTGCGCAAACTATTAACTGGCGAACTACTTACTCTAGCTTCCCG
GCAACAATTAATAGACTGGATGGAGGCGGATAAAGTTGCAGGACCACTTCTGCGCTCGGCCCTTCCGGCT
GGCTGGTTTATTGCTGATAAATCCGGAGCCGGTGAGCGTGGTTCTCGCGGTATCATCGCAGCGCTGGGGC
CAGATGGTAAGCCCTCCCGTATCGTAGTTATCTACACGACGGGGAGTCAGGCAACTATGGATGAACGAAA
TAGACAGATCGCTGAGATAGGTGCCTCACTGATTAAGCATTGGTAAGCAGAGCATTACGCTGACTTGACG
GGACGGCGCAAGCTCATGACCAAAATCCCTTAACGTGAGTTACGCGCGCGTCGTTCCACTGAGCGTCAGA
CCCCGTAGAAAAGATCAAAGGATCTTCTTGAGATCCTTTTTTTCTGCGCGTAATCTGCTGCTTGCAAACA
AAAAAACCACCGCTACCAGCGGTGGTTTGTTTGCCGGATCAAGAGCTACCAACTCTTTTTCCGAAGGTAA
CTGGCTTCAGCAGAGCGCAGATACCAAATACTGTTCTTCTAGTGTAGCCGTAGTTAGCCCACCACTTCAA
GAACTCTGTAGCACCGCCTACATACCTCGCTCTGCTAATCCTGTTACCAGTGGCTGCTGCCAGTGGCGAT
AAGTCGTGTCTTACCGGGTTGGACTCAAGACGATAGTTACCGGATAAGGCGCAGCGGTCGGGCTGAACGG
GGGGTTCGTGCACACAGCCCAGCTTGGAGCGAACGACCTACACCGAACTGAGATACCTACAGCGTGAGCT
ATGAGAAAGCGCCACGCTTCCCGAAGGGAGAAAGGCGGACAGGTATCCGGTAAGCGGCAGGGTCGGAACA
GGAGAGCGCACGAGGGAGCTTCCAGGGGGAAACGCCTGGTATCTTTATAGTCCTGTCGGGTTTCGCCACC
TCTGACTTGAGCGTCGATTTTTGTGATGCTCGTCAGGGGGGCGGAGCCTATGGAAAAACGCCAGCAACGC
GGCCTTTTTACGGTTCCTGGCCTTTTGCTGGCCTTTTGCTCACATGTTCTTTCCTGCGTTATCCCCTGAT
TCTGTGGATAACCGTATTACCGCCTTTGAGTGAGCTGATACCGCTCGCCGCAGCCGAACGACCGAGCGCA
GCGAGTCAGTGAGCGAGGAAGCGGAAGGCGAGAGTAGGGAACTGCCAGGCATCAAACTAAGCAGAAGGCC
CCTGACGGATGGCCTTTTTGCGTTTCTACAAACTCTTTCTGTGTTGTAAAACGACGGCCAGTCTTAAGCT
CGGGCCCCCTGGGCGGTTCTGATAACGAGTAATCGTTAATCCGCAAATAACGTAAAAACCCGCTTCGGCG
GGTTTTTTTATGGGGGGAGTTTAGGGAAAGAGCATTTGTCAGAATATTTAAGGGCGCCTGTCACTTTGCT
TGATATATGAGAATTATTTAACCTTATAAATGAGAAAAAAGCAACGCACTTTAAATAAGATACGTTGCTT
TTTCGATTGATGAACACCTATAATTAAACTATTCATCTATTATTTATGATTTTTTGTATATACAATATTT
CTAGTTTGTTAAAGAGAATTAAGAAAATAAATCTCGAAAATAATAAAGGGAAAATCAGTTTTTGATATCA
AAATTATACATGTCAACGATAATACAAAATATAATACAAACTATAAGATGTTATCAGTATTTATTATGCA
TTTAGAATAAATTTTGTGTCGCCCTTATTCGACTCACTATAGAAGTTCCTATTCTCTAGAAAGTATAGGA
ACTTCACTTCATTTTATTTAAATTTGCGGCCGCTATGTCTGATAAAAGGATGTAACATAGGCAAGCTGCT
CGTGAGTGTTGAGTACGAACCTTAGATCCAAATCACCCGCACCCACGGATATACTTGCTTGAATATACAG
TAGTAAGGAGTTTGGCGCCCGTTTTTTCGAGCCCCACACGTTTCGGTGAGTATGAGCGGCGGCAGATTCG
AGCGTTTCCGGTTTCCGCGGCTGGACGAGAGCCCATGATGGGGGCTCCCACCACCAGCAATCAGGGCCCT
GATTACACACCCACCTGTAATGTCATGCTGTTCATCGTGGTTAATGCTGCTGTGTGCTGTGTGTGTGTGT
TGTTTGGCGCTCATTGTTGCGTTATGCAGCGTACACCACAATATTGGAAGCTTATTAGCCTTTCTATTTT
TTCGTTTGCAAGGCTTAACAACATTGCTGTGGAGAGGGATGGGGATATGGAGGCCGCTGGAGGGAGTCGG
AGAGGCGTTTTGGAGCGGCTTGGCCTGGCGCCCAGCTCGCGAAACGCACCTAGGACCCTTTGGCACGCCG
AAATGTGCCACTTTTCAGTCTAGTAACGCCTTACCTACGTCATTCCATGCATGCATGTTTGCGCCTTTTT
TCCCTTGCCCTTGATCGCCACACAGTACAGTGCACTGTACAGTGGAGGTTTTGGGGGGGTCTTAGATGGG
AGCTAAAAGCGGCCTAGCGGTACACTAGTGGGATTGTATGGAGTGGCATGGAGCCTAGGTGGAGCCTGAC
AGGACGCACGACCGGCTAGCCCGTGACAGACGATGGGTGGCTCCTGTTGTCCACCGCGTACAAATGTTTG
GGCCAAAGTCTTGTCAGCCTTGCTTGCGAACCTAATTCCCAATTTTGTCACTTCGCACCCCCATTGATCG
AGCCCTAACCCCTGCCCATCAGGCAATCCAATTAAGCTCGCATTGTCTGCCTTGTTTAGTTTGGCTCCTG
CCCGTTTCGGCGTCCACTTGCACAAACACAAACAAGCATTATATATAAGGCTCGTCTCTCCCTCCCAACC
ACACTCACTTTTTTGCCCGTCTTCCCTTGCTAACACAAAAGTCAAGAACACAAACAACCACCCCAACCCC
CTTACACACAAGACATATCTACAGCAATGGGTAAAAAGCCTGAACTCACCGCGACGTCTGTCGAGAAGTT
TCTGATCGAAAAGTTCGACAGCGTCTCCGACCTGATGCAGCTCTCGGAGGGCGAAGAATCTCGTGCTTTC
AGCTTCGATGTAGGAGGGCGTGGATATGTCCTGCGGGTAAATAGCTGCGCCGATGGTTTCTACAAAGATC
GTTATGTTTATCGGCACTTTGCATCGGCCGCGCTCCCGATTCCGGAAGTGCTTGACATTGGGGAATTCAG
CGAGAGCCTGACCTATTGCATCTCCCGCCGTGCACAGGGTGTCACGTTGCAAGACCTGCCTGAAACCGAA
CTGCCCGCTGTTCTGCAGCCGGTCGCGGAGGCAATGGATGCCATTGCTGCGGCCGATCTTAGCCAGACGA
GCGGGTTCGGCCCATTCGGACCGCAAGGAATCGGTCAATACACTACATGGCGTGATTTCATATGCGCGAT
TGCTGATCCCCATGTGTATCACTGGCAAACTGTGATGGACGACACCGTCAGTGCGTCCGTCGCGCAGGCT
CTCGATGAGCTGATGCTTTGGGCCGAGGACTGCCCCGAAGTCCGGCACCTCGTGCACGCGGATTTCGGCT
CCAACAATGTCCTGACGGACAATGGCCGCATAACAGCGGTCATTGACTGGAGCGAGGCGATGTTCGGGGA
TTCCCAATACGAGGTCGCCAACATCTTCTTCTGGAGGCCGTGGTTGGCTTGTATGGAGCAGCAGACGCGC
TACTTCGAGCGGAGGCATCCGGAGCTTGCAGGATCGCCGCGGCTCCGGGCGTATATGCTCCGCATTGGTC
TTGACCAACTCTATCAGAGCTTGGTTGACGGCAATTTCGATGATGCAGCTTGGGCGCAGGGTCGATGCGA
CGCAATCGTCCGATCCGGAGCCGGGACTGTCGGGCGTACACAAATCGCCCGCAGAAGCGCGGCCGTCTGG
ACCGATGGCTGTGTAGAAGTACTCGCCGATAGTGGAAACCGACGCCCCAGCACTCGTCCGAGGGCAAAGG
AATAATCATGTAATTAGTTATGTCACGCTTACATTCACGCCCTCCCCCCACATCCGCTCTAACCGAAAAG
GAAGGAGTTAGACAACCTGAAGTCTAGGTCCCTATTTATTTTTTTATAGTTATGTTAGTATTAAGAACGT
TATTTATATTTCAAATTTTTCTTTTTTTTCTGTACAGACGCGTGTACGCATGTAACATTATACTGAAAAC
CTTGCTTGAGAAGGTTTTGGGACGCTCGAGCAGGCTTGGAGGCGACGTGGCAGTGGCTCGCGGGAGGATC
GGCGGGAAACTCCGGGATATCCGTCGAGAGTTTACACGTGAATGGGCAGCGCAATCCGTTGACGACGATA
CGACTGGCAAAGTAGCGACGATACCTGCCAGACAGGTGACATGTGCAGGCCGCACTAACAAGGAAACGGG
CGCTGGGGGGGGCGGGCTTCTAGACTTTGCCCTTGAACAGGAATCTAGTGGGGGCTTGTCTTTCCGCCAA
TGGGGGAGCGCCTGTTGAGCGACCGTGCATGCTGGAACGCCAAGTGTATGTACAGCTGGTGGTCTCGCAG
CGGTATGTGACGGGACTTACATCTCTCGTTTTTTCATGACCACGTTTTCACAGGCTCGGAGGTACGTTAA
AGTTTTGAAGGCTGCATCTGAACCGAGGTATGGGGGAGTTTGAACAGCAACAGTGTTGGGGCTGAGGGGG
CCAAGATCGGGGCAAGCAGAGGTCTTAGATCAATTGTGGGGATCCCAAAGGGCTCGTTATCACCTTTTTC
CACCCAATTCGGGTCCCAATTGATCCACTACTGGCTTGCCCAAGTTACCCCAGAAATGCCGCCCCGGATT
TCTCCAAAAACCTAATAAGCTTCATGGAACTTGGTGGAAGTGACTTTCTACAGAGTGGAGAGAACCGTGG
ACACGTGGCAATGGCGCTGACCGTGTCCCCGAGCCGAATCGACGTGAGGGGAGAACGGAGTATCTGCGGT
CATGTGACCTTCCAGAGCGGCGTCGCCAGTGTGCACGCGGTGACCCCCAGTTTGGGTCTCTGTCACACGC
ATACTACCTCGGCTCTCCACATGCTGAACTTTATCTTTCGTGGGGATCATACCGAAAGTTGCAACTACCA
GGTGTATATAAAGCCTGGTAGACTCCCCCCACTTTGGACCTCATCCAACCAAGACACACAAAAATGGACC
GACTTAACAACCTCGCCACCCAGCTCGAGCAGAACCCCGCCAA
Features (pLannotate 1.2.2; 14 found; start..end, strand, type, name):
    367..437     +  ncRNA          tRNA: Accession: RF00005 - tRNA
    459..533     +  misc_RNA       gRNA scaffold: guide RNA scaffold for the Streptococcus pyogenes CRISPR/Cas9 system
    938..971     -  protein_bind   FRT (minimal): supports FLP-mediated excision but not integration (Turan and Bode, 2011) FLP recombinase from the Saccharomyces cerevisiae 2μ plasmid
   1015..1055    -  terminator     rrnB T1 terminator (fragment): transcription terminator T1 from the E. coli rrnB gene
   1057..1172    -  ncRNA          5S rRNA: Accession: RF00001 - 5S ribosomal RNA
   1203..1227    +  CDS            KanR (fragment): aminoglycoside phosphotransferase; aph(3')-Ia; confers resistance to kanamycin
   1257..1353    +  promoter       AmpR promoter (fragment): bla
   1356..2216    +  CDS            AmpR: β-lactamase; bla; confers resistance to ampicillin, carbenicillin, and related antibiotics
   2338..2926    +  rep_origin     ori: high-copy-number ColE1/pMB1/pBR322/pUC origin of replication
   3151..3168    +  terminator     rrnB T2 terminator (fragment): transcription terminator T2 from the E. coli rrnB gene
   3193..3212    -  CDS            lacZα (fragment): LacZα fragment of β-galactosidase; lacZ fragment
   3682..3715    +  protein_bind   FRT (minimal): supports FLP-mediated excision but not integration (Turan and Bode, 2011) FLP recombinase from the Saccharomyces cerevisiae 2μ plasmid
   4863..5884    +  CDS            HygR (fragment): aminoglycoside phosphotransferase from E. coli; aph(4)-Ia; confers resistance to hygromycin
   5886..6119    +  terminator     CYC1 terminator (fragment): S. cerevisiae CYC1; transcription terminator for CYC1
