[The description below was written by a language model from this plasmid's Addgene catalogue record and pLannotate feature annotations shown in this document.]
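Description:
pCfb13205 is a 7.1 kb yeast plasmid from the TUNEYALI system, a toolkit for high-throughput tuning of gene expression in Yarrowia lipolytica. It is the base plasmid for one target, the transcription factor designated TF15 (locus YALI1_B29562g). It was built by Gibson assembly on the depositing lab's own backbone. In E. coli it is maintained at high copy from a ColE1/pUC-type origin with ampicillin selection through a complete β-lactamase gene and its promoter. Selection in yeast relies on a hygromycin phosphotransferase coding sequence followed by a CYC1 terminator. The promoter driving this marker is not annotated, and the feature table identifies no yeast replication element.

The payload combines a CRISPR guide with a repair template for the same locus. A tRNA feature sits directly upstream of a short gap and the Streptococcus pyogenes Cas9 gRNA scaffold. This layout is consistent with a tRNA-fused guide, in which the tRNA supports expression and processing of the TF15-targeting guide. No Cas9 gene is annotated, so the nuclease presumably comes from the host strain or another construct. The homology arms matching TF15 are stated in the catalogue entry but are not annotated in the table, and several stretches of the sequence carry no annotation.

According to the depositor, the plasmid can be used in two ways. Promoters can be inserted by Golden Gate cloning to build a library that alters TF15 expression, or the plasmid can be used as is to knock TF15 out. Two minimal FRT sites in opposite orientations are also detected, along with short fragments of KanR, lacZα, the rrnB terminators and a 5S rRNA. The fragments appear to be backbone remnants, and the record does not state a role for the FRT sites.
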