Addgene plasmid #219880: pCfb13205
Purpose: The base plasmid of TUNEYALI for TF15
Depositing lab: Irina Borodina. Depositing organization: Danmarks Tekniske Universitet. Publication: High-throughput metabolic engineering of Yarrowia lipolytica through gene expression tuning. Jiang W, Wang S, Ahlheit D, Fumagalli T, Yang Z, Ramanathan S, Jiang X, Weber T, Dahlin J, Borodina I. Proc Natl Acad Sci U S A. 2025 Jun 10;122(23):e2426686122. doi: 10.1073/pnas.2426686122. Epub 2025 Jun 3. PubMed 40460129.
Backbone
  Vector backbone: Our own backbone
  Vector type: Yeast Expression
  Selectable markers: Hygromycin
Growth in bacteria
  Bacterial resistance: Ampicillin, 100 μg/mL
  Growth temperature: 37°C
  Growth strain: DH5alpha
  Copy number: High Copy
Gene/Insert
  Gene/Insert name: Contains gRNA targeting TF15 (YALI1_B29562g) and homologous arm matching TF15
  gRNA/shRNA sequence: TTTGAGTTGTGTCTACGGCA
  Species: Yarrowia lipolytica
  Cloning method: Gibson Cloning
Terms and licenses: Academic/Nonprofit Terms; Industry Terms: Not Available to Industry
Depositor comments: This plasmid contains gRNA targeting TF15 (YALI1_B29562g) and homologous arm matching TF15, which can be used for library construction by inserting promoters using a golden gate or directly knocking TF15 out.
How to cite: pCfb13205 was a gift from Irina Borodina (Addgene plasmid # 219880 ; http://n2t.net/addgene:219880 ; RRID:Addgene_219880)
